>Addgene plasmid #163550 | pCMV_RBMX-eA3A-UdgX-HF-NG-nCas9 | addgene full sequence | sequence record 320223 | Addgene NGS Result
GACATTGATTATTGACTAGTTATTAATAGTAATCAATTACGGGGTCATTAGTTCATAGCCCATATATGGA
GTTCCGCGTTACATAACTTACGGTAAATGGCCCGCCTGGCTGACCGCCCAACGACCCCCGCCCATTGACG
TCAATAATGACGTATGTTCCCATAGTAACGCCAATAGGGACTTTCCATTGACGTCAATGGGTGGAGTATT
TACGGTAAACTGCCCACTTGGCAGTACATCAAGTGTATCATATGCCAAGTACGCCCCCTATTGACGTCAA
TGACGGTAAATGGCCCGCCTGGCATTATGCCCAGTACATGACCTTATGGGACTTTCCTACTTGGCAGTAC
ATCTACGTATTAGTCATCGCTATTACCATGGTGATGCGGTTTTGGCAGTACATCAATGGGCGTGGATAGC
GGTTTGACTCACGGGGATTTCCAAGTCTCCACCCCATTGACGTCAATGGGAGTTTGTTTTGGCACCAAAA
TCAACGGGACTTTCCAAAATGTCGTAACAACTCCGCCCCATTGACGCAAATGGGCGGTAGGCGTGTACGG
TGGGAGGTCTATATAAGCAGAGCTGGTTTAGTGAACCGTCAGATCCGCTAGAGATCCGCGGCCGCTAATA
CGACTCACTATAGGGAGAGCCGCCACCATGAAACGGACAGCCGACGGAAGCGAGTTCGAGTCACCAAAGA
AGAAGCGGAAAGTCATGGTTGAAGCAGATCGCCCAGGAAAGCTCTTCATTGGTGGGCTTAATACGGAAAC
AAATGAGAAAGCTCTTGAAGCAGTATTTGGCAAATATGGACGAATAGTGGAAGTACTCTTGATGAAAGAC
CGTGAAACCAACAAATCAAGAGGATTTGCTTTTGTCACCTTTGAAAGCCCAGCAGACGCTAAGGATGCAG
CCAGAGACATGAATGGAAAGTCATTAGATGGAAAAGCCATCAAGGTGGAACAAGCCACCAAACCATCATT
TGAAAGTGGTAGACGTGGACCGCCTCCACCTCCAAGAAGTAGAGGCCCTCCAAGAGGTCTTAGAGGTGGA
AGAGGAGGAAGTGGAGGAACCAGGGGACCTCCCTCACGGGGAGGACACATGGATGACGGTGGATATTCCA
TGAATTTTAACATGAGTTCTTCCAGGGGACCACTCCCAGTAAAAAGAGGACCACCACCAAGAAGTGGGGG
TCCTCCTCCTAAGAGATCTGCACCTTCAGGACCAGTTCGCAGTAGCAGTGGAATGGGAGGAAGAGCTCCT
GTATCACGTGGAAGAGATAGTTATGGAGGTCCACCTCGAAGGGAACCGCTGCCCTCTCGTAGAGATGTTT
ATTTGTCCCCAAGAGATGATGGGTATTCTACTAAAGACAGCTATTCAAGCAGAGATTACCCAAGTTCTCG
TGATACTAGAGATTATGCACCACCACCACGAGATTATACTTACCGTGATTATGGTCATTCCAGTTCACGT
GATGACTATCCATCAAGAGGATATAGCGATAGAGATGGATATGGTCGTGATCGTGACTATTCAGATCATC
CAAGTGGAGGTTCCTACAGAGATTCATATGAGAGTTATGGTAACTCACGTAGTGCTCCACCTACACGAGG
GCCCCCGCCATCTTATGGTGGAAGCAGTCGCTATGATGATTACAGCAGCTCACGTGACGGATATGGTGGA
AGTCGAGACAGTTACTCAAGCAGCCGAAGTGATCTCTACTCAAGTGGTCGTGATCGGGTTGGCAGACAAG
AAAGAGGGCTTCCCCCTTCTATGGAAAGGGGGTACCCTCCTCCACGTGATTCCTACAGCAGTTCAAGCCG
CGGAGCACCAAGAGGTGGTGGCCGTGGAGGAAGCCGATCTGATAGAGGGGGAGGCAGAAGCAGATACTCT
GGAGGATCTAGCGGAGGCTCCTCTGGCTCTGAGACACCTGGCACAAGCGAGAGCGCAACACCTGAAAGCA
GCGGGGGCAGCAGCGGGGGGTCAGAGGCAAGCCCAGCAAGCGGCCCACGGCACCTGATGGACCCCCACAT
TTTCACCAGCAACTTCAACAACGGAATCGGACGACACAAGACCTACCTGTGCTATGAGGTGGAGAGGCTG
GACAACGGCACATCCGTGAAGATGGATCAGCACAGAGGCTTCCTGCACGGCCAGGCCAAGAATCTGCTGT
GCGGCTTCTACGGCCGGCACGCAGAGCTGCGCTTTCTGGACCTGGTGCCATCTCTGCAGCTGGATCCCGC
CCAGATCTATAGGGTGACCTGGTTCATCAGCTGGTCCCCTTGCTTTAGCTGGGGATGTGCAGGAGAGGTG
AGGGCCTTCCTGCAGGAGAACACACACGTGAGGCTGAGAATCTTTGCCGCCCGGATCTACGACTATGATC
CCCTGTACAAGGAGGCCCTGCAGATGCTGAGGGACGCAGGAGCCCAGGTGTCTATCATGACCTATGATGA
GTTCAAGCACTGCTGGGACACATTTGTGGATCACCAGGGCTGTCCCTTTCAGCCTTGGGACGGCCTGGAC
GAGCATTCCCAGGCACTGAGCGGACGGCTGAGGGCAATTCTGCAGAACCAGGGCAATTCTGGCGGATCTA
GCGGAGGATCCTCTGGCAGCGAGACACCAGGAACAAGCGAGTCAGCAACACCAGAGAGCAGTGGCGGCAG
CAGCGGCGGCAGCATGGCCGGAGCACAGGATTTTGTCCCACATACTGCCGATCTGGCTGAGCTGGCTGCC
GCCGCTGGAGAGTGTAGAGGATGCGGGCTGTACCGGGATGCCACACAGGCCGTGTTCGGAGCAGGCGGCA
GGAGCGCCCGCATCATGATGATCGGCGAGCAGCCAGGCGATAAGGAGGACCTGGCCGGCCTGCCATTTGT
GGGACCAGCAGGCCGGCTGCTGGACAGAGCCCTGGAGGCCGCCGACATCGATAGGGACGCCCTGTACGTG
ACCAACGCCGTGAAGCACTTCAAGTTTACACGCGCCGCAGGAGGCAAGAGGAGAATCCACAAGACCCCCT
CTCGGACAGAGGTGGTGGCCTGCAGACCTTGGCTGATCGCCGAGATGACCAGCGTGGAGCCAGATGTGGT
GGTGCTGCTGGGAGCAACAGCAGCAAAGGCCCTGCTGGGCAATGACTTCAGGGTGACCCAGCACAGGGGA
GAGGTGCTGCACGTGGACGATGTGCCAGGCGATCCTGCCCTGGTGGCAACCGTGCACCCTAGCTCCCTGC
TGAGAGGCCCAAAGGAGGAGCGGGAATCCGCCTTCGCTGGGCTGGTGGACGACCTGAGAGTGGCTGCCGA
TGTGAGACCTAGCGGTGGTAGTTCTGGCGGTAGCTCAGGATCTGAAACTCCCGGCACATCTGAAAGCGCG
ACTCCCGAATCATCTGGTGGATCTTCAGGTGGAAGTGACAAGAAGTACAGCATCGGCCTGGCCATCGGCA
CCAACTCTGTGGGCTGGGCCGTGATCACCGACGAGTACAAGGTGCCCAGCAAGAAATTCAAGGTGCTGGG
CAACACCGACCGGCACAGCATCAAGAAGAACCTGATCGGAGCCCTGCTGTTCGACAGCGGCGAAACAGCC
GAGGCCACCCGGCTGAAGAGAACCGCCAGAAGAAGATACACCAGACGGAAGAACCGGATCTGCTATCTGC
AAGAGATCTTCAGCAACGAGATGGCCAAGGTGGACGACAGCTTCTTCCACAGACTGGAAGAGTCCTTCCT
GGTGGAAGAGGATAAGAAGCACGAGCGGCACCCCATCTTCGGCAACATCGTGGACGAGGTGGCCTACCAC
GAGAAGTACCCCACCATCTACCACCTGAGAAAGAAACTGGTGGACAGCACCGACAAGGCCGACCTGCGGC
TGATCTATCTGGCCCTGGCCCACATGATCAAGTTCCGGGGCCACTTCCTGATCGAGGGCGACCTGAACCC
CGACAACAGCGACGTGGACAAGCTGTTCATCCAGCTGGTGCAGACCTACAACCAGCTGTTCGAGGAAAAC
CCCATCAACGCCAGCGGCGTGGACGCCAAGGCCATCCTGTCTGCCAGACTGAGCAAGAGCAGACGGCTGG
AAAATCTGATCGCCCAGCTGCCCGGCGAGAAGAAGAATGGCCTGTTCGGAAACCTGATTGCCCTGAGCCT
GGGCCTGACCCCCAACTTCAAGAGCAACTTCGACCTGGCCGAGGATGCCAAACTGCAGCTGAGCAAGGAC
ACCTACGACGACGACCTGGACAACCTGCTGGCCCAGATCGGCGACCAGTACGCCGACCTGTTTCTGGCCG
CCAAGAACCTGTCCGACGCCATCCTGCTGAGCGACATCCTGAGAGTGAACACCGAGATCACCAAGGCCCC
CCTGAGCGCCTCTATGATCAAGAGATACGACGAGCACCACCAGGACCTGACCCTGCTGAAAGCTCTCGTG
CGGCAGCAGCTGCCTGAGAAGTACAAAGAGATTTTCTTCGACCAGAGCAAGAACGGCTACGCCGGCTACA
TTGACGGCGGAGCCAGCCAGGAAGAGTTCTACAAGTTCATCAAGCCCATCCTGGAAAAGATGGACGGCAC
CGAGGAACTGCTCGTGAAGCTGAACAGAGAGGACCTGCTGCGGAAGCAGCGGACCTTCGACAACGGCAGC
ATCCCCCACCAGATCCACCTGGGAGAGCTGCACGCCATTCTGCGGCGGCAGGAAGATTTTTACCCATTCC
TGAAGGACAACCGGGAAAAGATCGAGAAGATCCTGACCTTCCGCATCCCCTACTACGTGGGCCCTCTGGC
CAGGGGAAACAGCAGATTCGCCTGGATGACCAGAAAGAGCGAGGAAACCATCACCCCCTGGAACTTCGAG
GAAGTGGTGGACAAGGGCGCTTCCGCCCAGAGCTTCATCGAGCGGATGACCGCCTTCGATAAGAACCTGC
CCAACGAGAAGGTGCTGCCCAAGCACAGCCTGCTGTACGAGTACTTCACCGTGTATAACGAGCTGACCAA
AGTGAAATACGTGACCGAGGGAATGAGAAAGCCCGCCTTCCTGAGCGGCGAGCAGAAAAAGGCCATCGTG
GACCTGCTGTTCAAGACCAACCGGAAAGTGACCGTGAAGCAGCTGAAAGAGGACTACTTCAAGAAAATCG
AGTGCTTCGACTCCGTGGAAATCTCCGGCGTGGAAGATCGGTTCAACGCCTCCCTGGGCACATACCACGA
TCTGCTGAAAATTATCAAGGACAAGGACTTCCTGGACAATGAGGAAAACGAGGACATTCTGGAAGATATC
GTGCTGACCCTGACACTGTTTGAGGACAGAGAGATGATCGAGGAACGGCTGAAAACCTATGCCCACCTGT
TCGACGACAAAGTGATGAAGCAGCTGAAGCGGCGGAGATACACCGGCTGGGGCAGGCTGAGCGCGAAGCT
GATCAACGGCATCCGGGACAAGCAGTCCGGCAAGACAATCCTGGATTTCCTGAAGTCCGACGGCTTCGCC
AACAGAAACTTCATGGCGCTGATCCACGACGACAGCCTGACCTTTAAAGAGGACATCCAGAAAGCCCAGG
TGTCCGGCCAGGGCGATAGCCTGCACGAGCACATTGCCAATCTGGCCGGCAGCCCCGCCATTAAGAAGGG
CATCCTGCAGACAGTGAAGGTGGTGGACGAGCTCGTGAAAGTGATGGGCCGGCACAAGCCCGAGAACATC
GTGATCGAAATGGCCAGAGAGAACCAGACCACCCAGAAGGGACAGAAGAACAGCCGCGAGAGAATGAAGC
GGATCGAAGAGGGCATCAAAGAGCTGGGCAGCCAGATCCTGAAAGAACACCCCGTGGAAAACACCCAGCT
GCAGAACGAGAAGCTGTACCTGTACTACCTGCAGAATGGGCGGGATATGTACGTGGACCAGGAACTGGAC
ATCAACCGGCTGTCCGACTACGATGTGGACCATATCGTGCCTCAGAGCTTTCTGAAGGACGACTCCATCG
ACAACAAGGTGCTGACCAGAAGCGACAAGAACCGGGGCAAGAGCGACAACGTGCCCTCCGAAGAGGTCGT
GAAGAAGATGAAGAACTACTGGCGGCAGCTGCTGAACGCCAAGCTGATTACCCAGAGAAAGTTCGACAAT
CTGACCAAGGCCGAGAGAGGCGGCCTGAGCGAACTGGATAAGGCCGGCTTCATCAAGAGACAGCTGGTGG
AAACCCGGGCGATCACAAAGCACGTGGCACAGATCCTGGACTCCCGGATGAACACTAAGTACGACGAGAA
TGACAAGCTGATCCGGGAAGTGAAAGTGATCACCCTGAAGTCCAAGCTGGTGTCCGATTTCCGGAAGGAT
TTCCAGTTTTACAAAGTGCGCGAGATCAACAACTACCACCACGCCCACGACGCCTACCTGAACGCCGTCG
TGGGAACCGCCCTGATCAAAAAGTACCCTAAGCTGGAAAGCGAGTTCGTGTACGGCGACTACAAGGTGTA
CGACGTGCGGAAGATGATCGCCAAGAGCGAGCAGGAAATCGGCAAGGCTACCGCCAAGTACTTCTTCTAC
AGCAACATCATGAACTTTTTCAAGACCGAGATTACCCTGGCCAACGGCGAGATCCGGAAGCGGCCTCTGA
TCGAGACAAACGGCGAAACCGGGGAGATCGTGTGGGATAAGGGCCGGGATTTTGCCACCGTGCGGAAAGT
GCTGAGCATGCCCCAAGTGAATATCGTGAAAAAGACCGAGGTGCAGACAGGCGGCTTCAGCAAAGAGTCT
ATCAGGCCCAAGAGGAACAGCGATAAGCTGATCGCCAGAAAGAAGGACTGGGACCCTAAGAAGTACGGCG
GCTTCGTCAGCCCCACCGTGGCCTATTCTGTGCTGGTGGTGGCCAAAGTGGAAAAGGGCAAGTCCAAGAA
ACTGAAGAGTGTGAAAGAGCTGCTGGGGATCACCATCATGGAAAGAAGCAGCTTCGAGAAGAATCCCATC
GACTTTCTGGAAGCCAAGGGCTACAAAGAAGTGAAAAAGGACCTGATCATCAAGCTGCCTAAGTACTCCC
TGTTCGAGCTGGAAAACGGCCGGAAGAGAATGCTGGCCTCTGCCAGATTCCTGCAGAAGGGAAACGAACT
GGCCCTGCCCTCCAAATATGTGAACTTCCTGTACCTGGCCAGCCACTATGAGAAGCTGAAGGGCTCCCCC
GAGGATAATGAGCAGAAACAGCTGTTTGTGGAACAGCACAAGCACTACCTGGACGAGATCATCGAGCAGA
TCAGCGAGTTCTCCAAGAGAGTGATCCTGGCCGACGCTAATCTGGACAAAGTGCTGTCCGCCTACAACAA
GCACCGGGATAAGCCCATCAGAGAGCAGGCCGAGAATATCATCCACCTGTTTACCCTGACCAATCTGGGA
GCCCCTAGGGCCTTCAAGTACTTTGACACCACCATCGACCGGAAGGTGTACAGGAGCACCAAAGAGGTGC
TGGACGCCACCCTGATCCACCAGAGCATCACCGGCCTGTACGAGACACGGATCGACCTGTCTCAGCTGGG
AGGTGACTCTGGCGGCTCAAAAAGAACCGCCGACGGCAGCGAATTCGAGCCCAAGAAGAAGAGGAAAGTC
TAACCGGTCATCATCACCATCACCATTGAGTTTAAACCCGCTGATCAGCCTCGACTGTGCCTTCTAGTTG
CCAGCCATCTGTTGTTTGCCCCTCCCCCGTGCCTTCCTTGACCCTGGAAGGTGCCACTCCCACTGTCCTT
TCCTAATAAAATGAGGAAATTGCATCGCATTGTCTGAGTAGGTGTCATTCTATTCTGGGGGGTGGGGTGG
GGCAGGACAGCAAGGGGGAGGATTGGGAAGACAATAGCAGGCATGCTGGGGATGCGGTGGGCTCTATGGC
TTCTGAGGCGGAAAGAACCAGCTGGGGCTCGATACCGTCGACCTCTAGCTAGAGCTTGGCGTAATCATGG
TCATAGCTGTTTCCTGTGTGAAATTGTTATCCGCTCACAATTCCACACAACATACGAGCCGGAAGCATAA
AGTGTAAAGCCTAGGGTGCCTAATGAGTGAGCTAACTCACATTAATTGCGTTGCGCTCACTGCCCGCTTT
CCAGTCGGGAAACCTGTCGTGCCAGCTGCATTAATGAATCGGCCAACGCGCGGGAAGAGGCGGTTTGCGT
ATTGGGCGCTCTTCCGCTTCCTCGCTCACTGACTCGCTGCGCTCGGTCGTTCGGCTGCGGCGAGCGGTAT
CAGCTCACTCAAAGGCGGTAATACGGTTATCCACAGAATCAGGGGATAACGCAGGAAAGAACATGTGAGC
AAAAGGCCAGCAAAAGGCCAGGAACCGTAAAAAGGCCGCGTTGCTGGCGTTTTTCCATAGGCTCCGCCCC
CCTGACGAGCATCACAAAAATCGACGCTCAAGTCAGAGGTGGCGAAACCCGACAGGACTATAAAGATACC
AGGCGTTTCCCCCTGGAAGCTCCCTCGTGCGCTCTCCTGTTCCGACCCTGCCGCTTACCGGATACCTGTC
CGCCTTTCTCCCTTCGGGAAGCGTGGCGCTTTCTCATAGCTCACGCTGTAGGTATCTCAGTTCGGTGTAG
GTCGTTCGCTCCAAGCTGGGCTGTGTGCACGAACCCCCCGTTCAGCCCGACCGCTGCGCCTTATCCGGTA
ACTATCGTCTTGAGTCCAACCCGGTAAGACACGACTTATCGCCACTGGCAGCAGCCACTGGTAACAGGAT
TAGCAGAGCGAGGTATGTAGGCGGTGCTACAGAGTTCTTGAAGTGGTGGCCTAACTACGGCTACACTAGA
AGAACAGTATTTGGTATCTGCGCTCTGCTGAAGCCAGTTACCTTCGGAAAAAGAGTTGGTAGCTCTTGAT
CCGGCAAACAAACCACCGCTGGTAGCGGTGGTTTTTTTGTTTGCAAGCAGCAGATTACGCGCAGAAAAAA
AGGATCTCAAGAAGATCCTTTGATCTTTTCTACGGGGTCTGACACTCAGTGGAACGAAAACTCACGTTAA
GGGATTTTGGTCATGAGATTATCAAAAAGGATCTTCACCTAGATCCTTTTAAATTAAAAATGAAGTTTTA
AATCAATCTAAAGTATATATGAGTAAACTTGGTCTGACAGTTACCAATGCTTAATCAGTGAGGCACCTAT
CTCAGCGATCTGTCTATTTCGTTCATCCATAGTTGCCTGACTCCCCGTCGTGTAGATAACTACGATACGG
GAGGGCTTACCATCTGGCCCCAGTGCTGCAATGATACCGCGAGACCCACGCTCACCGGCTCCAGATTTAT
CAGCAATAAACCAGCCAGCCGGAAGGGCCGAGCGCAGAAGTGGTCCTGCAACTTTATCCGCCTCCATCCA
GTCTATTAATTGTTGCCGGGAAGCTAGAGTAAGTAGTTCGCCAGTTAATAGTTTGCGCAACGTTGTTGCC
ATTGCTACAGGCATCGTGGTGTCACGCTCGTCGTTTGGTATGGCTTCATTCAGCTCCGGTTCCCAACGAT
CAAGGCGAGTTACATGATCCCCCATGTTGTGCAAAAAAGCGGTTAGCTCCTTCGGTCCTCCGATCGTTGT
CAGAAGTAAGTTGGCCGCAGTGTTATCACTCATGGTTATGGCAGCACTGCATAATTCTCTTACTGTCATG
CCATCCGTAAGATGCTTTTCTGTGACTGGTGAGTACTCAACCAAGTCATTCTGAGAATAGTGTATGCGGC
GACCGAGTTGCTCTTGCCCGGCGTCAATACGGGATAATACCGCGCCACATAGCAGAACTTTAAAAGTGCT
CATCATTGGAAAACGTTCTTCGGGGCGAAAACTCTCAAGGATCTTACCGCTGTTGAGATCCAGTTCGATG
TAACCCACTCGTGCACCCAACTGATCTTCAGCATCTTTTACTTTCACCAGCGTTTCTGGGTGAGCAAAAA
CAGGAAGGCAAAATGCCGCAAAAAAGGGAATAAGGGCGACACGGAAATGTTGAATACTCATACTCTTCCT
TTTTCAATATTATTGAAGCATTTATCAGGGTTATTGTCTCATGAGCGGATACATATTTGAATGTATTTAG
AAAAATAAACAAATAGGGGTTCCGCGCACATTTCCCCGAAAAGTGCCACCTGACGTCGACGGATCGGGAG
ATCGATCTCCCGATCCCCTAGGGTCGACTCTCAGTACAATCTGCTCTGATGCCGCATAGTTAAGCCAGTA
TCTGCTCCCTGCTTGTGTGTTGGAGGTCGCTGAGTAGTGCGCGAGCAAAATTTAAGCTACAACAAGGCAA
GGCTTGACCGACAATTGCATGAAGAATCTGCTTAGGGTTAGGCGTTTTGCGCTGCTTCGCGATGTACGGG
CCAGATATACGCGTT
Features (pLannotate 1.2.2; 17 found; start..end, strand, type, name):
      1..380     +  enhancer       CMV enhancer: human cytomegalovirus immediate early enhancer
    381..584     +  promoter       CMV promoter: human cytomegalovirus (CMV) immediate early promoter
    626..644     +  promoter       T7 promoter: promoter for bacteriophage T7 RNA polymerase
    715..1887    +  CDS            RBMX: RBMX_HUMAN - Also known as HNRPG, RBMXP1. Experimental evidence at protein level: Swiss-Prot protein existence level 1. RNA-binding protein that plays several role in the regulation of pre- and post-transcriptional processes. Implicated in tissue- specific regulation of gene transcription and alternative splicing of several pre-mRNAs. Binds to and stimulates transcription from the tumor suppressor TXNIP gene promoter; may thus be involved in tumor suppression. When associated with SAFB, binds to and stimulates transcription from the SREBF1 promoter. Associates with nascent mRNAs transcribed by
   1987..2577    +  CDS            APOBEC3A: ABC3A_HUMAN - Experimental evidence at protein level: Swiss-Prot protein existence level 1. DNA deaminase (cytidine deaminase) with restriction activity against viruses, foreign DNA and mobility of retrotransposons. Exhibits antiviral activity against adeno-associated virus (AAV) and human T- cell leukemia virus type 1 (HTLV-1) and may inhibit the mobility of LTR and non-LTR retrotransposons. Selectively targets single-stranded DNA and can deaminate both methylcytosine and cytosine in foreign DNA. Can induce somatic hypermutation in the nuclear and mitochondrial DNA. May also play a role in th
   3397..7498    +  CDS            dCas9 (fragment): catalytically dead mutant of the Cas9 endonuclease from the Streptococcus pyogenes Type II CRISPR/Cas system RNA-guided DNA-binding protein that lacks endonuclease activity due to the D10A mutation in the RuvC catalytic domain and the N863A mutation in the HNH catalytic domain
   7615..7839    +  polyA_signal   bGH poly(A) signal: bovine growth hormone polyadenylation signal
   7843..7864    +  promoter       SV40 promoter (fragment): SV40 enhancer and early promoter
   7869..7885    +  misc_feature   MCS (fragment): pBluescript multiple cloning site
   7934..7950    -  protein_bind   lac operator: The lac repressor binds to the lac operator to inhibit transcription in E. coli. This inhibition can be relieved by adding lactose or isopropyl-β-D-thiogalactopyranoside (IPTG). lac repressor encoded by lacI
   7958..7988    -  promoter       lac promoter: promoter for the E. coli lac operon
   8003..8024    -  protein_bind   CAP binding site: CAP binding activates transcription in the presence of cAMP. E. coli catabolite activator protein
   8037..8129    -  CDS            lacI (fragment): lac repressor; lacI; The lac repressor binds to the lac operator to inhibit transcription in E. coli. This inhibition can be relieved by adding lactose or isopropyl-β-D-thiogalactopyranoside (IPTG).
   8312..8900    -  rep_origin     ori: high-copy-number ColE1/pMB1/pBR322/pUC origin of replication
   9071..9931    -  CDS            AmpR: β-lactamase; bla; confers resistance to ampicillin, carbenicillin, and related antibiotics
   9932..10036   -  promoter       AmpR promoter: bla
  10107..10151   -  misc_feature   bom (fragment): basis of mobility region from pBR322
