[The description below was written by a language model from this plasmid's Addgene catalogue record and pLannotate feature annotations shown in this document.]
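Description:
pCMV_RBMX-eA3A-UdgX-HF-NG-nCas9 is a 10.3 kb mammalian expression plasmid on a pCMV backbone that encodes a C•G-to-G•C base editor for transient expression in mammalian cells. It is propagated in E. coli as a high-copy plasmid through a ColE1/pUC-type origin and selected with ampicillin via the β-lactamase gene. Short remnants of lac regulatory elements, a lacI fragment, an SV40 promoter fragment and a bom fragment are backbone leftovers with no evident role in the payload, and the plasmid carries no mammalian selection marker in the annotated features.

The payload is a single fusion open reading frame driven by the CMV immediate-early enhancer and promoter and terminated by the bovine growth hormone polyadenylation signal. A T7 promoter sits just upstream of the coding region and could support in vitro transcription. From N- to C-terminus the name and annotations indicate human RBMX (an RNA-binding protein), an engineered variant of the human cytidine deaminase APOBEC3A (eA3A), UdgX, and a Streptococcus pyogenes Cas9 nickase. UdgX is not called by the automated annotation but presumably occupies the unannotated gap between the deaminase and Cas9. The Cas9 portion is labelled "dCas9 (fragment)" by the annotation software, but the record specifies a D10A nickase. It additionally carries the high-fidelity substitutions (N497A, R661A, Q695A, Q926A) and the set of changes that define the NG variant, which relaxes PAM recognition to NG sites.

In use, a separately supplied guide RNA (none is encoded here) directs the nickase to a target, where the deaminase converts cytosine to uracil and the fused partners bias repair toward a C-to-G outcome.
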