Addgene plasmid #163550: pCMV_RBMX-eA3A-UdgX-HF-NG-nCas9
Purpose: Mammalian CG-to-GC base editing
Depositing lab: David Liu. Depositing organization: Broad Institute. Publication: Efficient C*G-to-G*C base editors developed using CRISPRi screens, target-library analysis, and machine learning. Koblan LW, Arbab M, Shen MW, Hussmann JA, Anzalone AV, Doman JL, Newby GA, Yang D, Mok B, Replogle JM, Xu A, Sisley TA, Weissman JS, Adamson B, Liu DR. Nat Biotechnol. 2021 Jun 28. pii: 10.1038/s41587-021-00938-z. doi: 10.1038/s41587-021-00938-z. PubMed 34183861.
Backbone
  Vector backbone: pCMV
  Vector type: Mammalian Expression, CRISPR
Growth in bacteria
  Bacterial resistance: Ampicillin, 100 μg/mL
  Growth temperature: 37°C
  Growth strain: NEB Stable
  Copy number: High Copy
Gene/Insert
  Gene/Insert name: RBMX-eA3A-UdgX-HF-NG-nCas9
  Species: H. sapiens (human)
  Mutation: nCas9 (D10A)N497A, R661A, Q695A, Q926A//L111R, D1135V, G1218R, E1219F, A1322R, R1335V, T1337R
  Cloning method: Gibson Cloning
Terms and licenses: Academic/Nonprofit Terms; Industry Terms: Not Available to Industry
How to cite: pCMV_RBMX-eA3A-UdgX-HF-NG-nCas9 was a gift from David Liu (Addgene plasmid # 163550 ; http://n2t.net/addgene:163550 ; RRID:Addgene_163550)
